Addgene plasmid #74653: PG1424PGA
Purpose: Bacterial expression for structure determination; may not be full ORF
Depositing lab: Nicola Burgess-Brown. Depositing organization: University of Oxford.
Backbone
  Vector backbone: pNIC28-Bsa4
  Vector type: Bacterial Expression
Growth in bacteria
  Bacterial resistance: Kanamycin, 50 μg/mL
  Growth temperature: 37°C
  Growth strain: DH5alpha
  Copy number: Low Copy
Gene/Insert
  Gene/Insert name: PG1424PGA (alt names: PG1424PGA-c081; PG1424 peptidylarginine deiminase)
  Species: Porphyromonas gingivalis
  Insert size (bp): 1405
  Promoter: T7
  Tag / fusion protein: His-6-TEV (N terminal on backbone)
  Cloning method: Ligation Independent Cloning
  Sequencing primers: 5′ T7; 3′ T7term
Terms and licenses: Academic/Nonprofit Terms; Industry Terms: Not Available to Industry
Depositor comments: T7/lac regulated, N-terminal His-tag, TEV, LIC cloning using BsaI cleavage/T4 polymerase, SacB stuffer fragment, pET28 backbone. gi|34541100
How to cite: PG1424PGA was a gift from Nicola Burgess-Brown (Addgene plasmid # 74653 ; http://n2t.net/addgene:74653 ; RRID:Addgene_74653)
