[The description below was written by a language model from this plasmid's Addgene catalogue record.]
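Description:
PG1424PGA is a bacterial expression plasmid built on pNIC28-Bsa4, a pET28-derived vector designed for ligation-independent cloning. It is maintained in E. coli as a low-copy plasmid under kanamycin selection. The record gives no feature table, so the origin of replication and other backbone details are not explicitly listed beyond the pET28 ancestry.

The insert, about 1.4 kb, encodes the PG1424 peptidylarginine deiminase of Porphyromonas gingivalis, an enzyme that converts arginine residues to citrulline. The record cautions that the cloned fragment may not be the full open reading frame, which is typical of constructs whose boundaries have been trimmed to favour soluble, crystallisable protein. Expression is driven by a T7 promoter under lac control, so transcription depends on a host supplying T7 RNA polymerase and is inducible through relief of lac repression. The backbone contributes an N-terminal hexahistidine tag followed by a TEV protease cleavage site, allowing capture of the protein by immobilised metal affinity chromatography and subsequent removal of the tag.

In the parental vector the cloning site is occupied by a SacB stuffer fragment, which is released by BsaI digestion. T4 DNA polymerase treatment then generates the single-stranded overhangs used for annealing the insert. Because SacB confers sucrose sensitivity, it serves as a counter-selection against uncut or non-recombinant vector, and it should be absent from this finished construct, where the insert replaces it. The stated purpose is recombinant protein production in bacteria for structure determination.
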