>Addgene plasmid #74653 | PG1424PGA | depositor partial sequence | sequence record 140914 | insert
ATGCACCATCATCATCATCATTCTTCTGGTGTAGATCTGGGTACCGAGAACCTGTACTTCCAATCCATGA
ATCCCCCTGCAGGTCCTGTGCGTGCTATCGCTGAGTACGAACGCTCTGCAGCCGTTTTGGTACGCTACCC
GTTCGGTATCCCGATGGAATTGATCAAAGAGCTGGCCAAGAACGACAAGGTGATTACCATTGTGGCGAGT
GAAAGCCAAAAAAACACCGTTATAACCCAGTACACCCAAAGCGGTGTGAATCTCTCTAATTGCGATTTCA
TCATTGCGAAAACTGACTCTTACTGGACACGCGACTATACCGGTTGGTTCGCAATGTACGATACGAACAA
AGTAGGTCTCGTGGACTTTATTTATAACCGCCCTCGTCCTAACGATGATGAATTCCCCAAATACGAAGCA
CAATATCTGGGCATCGAGATGTTCGGGATGAAGCTCAAGCAGACCGGTGGCAACTACATGACGGACGGAT
ATGGATCCGCTGTGCAGTCACATATCGCATATACGGAGAACTCCTCTCTGTCTCAAGCTCAAGTAAATCA
AAAGATGAAAGACTATCTCGGCATCACACATCATGATGTGGTACAAGATCCGAACGGCGAATATATCAAC
CATGTGGACTGTTGGGGCAAGTATTTGGCACCGAACAAAATCCTCATCAGGAAAGTGCCTGACAATCACC
CTCAGCACCAAGCCCTGGAAGATATGGCAGCCTACTTCGCAGCACAGACCTGCGCATGGGGAACGAAGTA
CGAGGTATATCGCGCTTTGGCCACCAATGAACAACCGTACACGAACTCTCTGATTCTGAACAACAGGGTA
TTTGTTCCTGTCAATGGCCCCGCCTCCGTGGACAACGATGCTCTGAACGTCTATAAGACGGCAATGCCCG
GTTACGAAATTATAGGTGTCAAAGGGGCTTCAGGAACACCTTGGTTAGGAACAGATGCCCTGCATGCCCG
TACTCACGAGGTAGCGGATAAGGGCTATCTCTATATCAAGCACTACCCGATACTGGGCGAACAGGCAGGC
CCTGATTATAAGATCGAAGCAGATGTCGTCTCATGCGCCAATGCTACTATCTCGCCGGTACAATGTTACT
ATCGTATCAATGGTTCCGGTAGCTTTAAGGCTGCTGATATGACGATGGAATCAACAGGTCACTATACTTA
TAGCTTTACAGGTCTTAACAAGAATGATAAGGTAGAATACTATATCTCTGCCGCTGACAATAGTGGTCGC
AAAGAGACTTATCCCTTTATCGGCGAACCTGATCCTTTCAAGTTTACGTGTATGAACGAAACCAATACAT
GTACTGTGACCGGAGCTGCCAAAGCTCTTCGTGCATGGTTCAACGCCTGACAGTAAAGGTGGATACGGAT
CCGAA
