>Addgene plasmid #74653 | PG1424PGA | addgene partial sequence | sequence record 142490 | T7 5'-TAATACGACTCACTATAGGG-3'
ACTTTAAGAAGGAGATATACATATGCACCATCATCATCATCATTCTTCTGGTGTAGATCTGGGTACCGAG
AACCTGTACTTCCAATCCATGAATCCCCCTGCAGGTCCTGTGCGTGCTATCGCTGAGTACGAACGCTCTG
CAGCCGTTTTGGTACGCTACCCGTTCGGTATCCCGATGGAATTGATCAAAGAGCTGGCCAAGAACGACAA
GGTGATTACCATTGTGGCGAGTGAAAGCCAAAAAAACACCGTTATAACCCAGTACACCCAAAGCGGTGTG
AATCTCTCTAATTGCGATTTCATCATTGCGAAAACTGACTCTTACTGGACACGCGACTATACCGGTTGGT
TCGCAATGTACGATACGAACAAAGTAGGTCTCGTGGACTTTATTTATAACCGCCCTCGTCCTAACGATGA
TGAATTCCCCAAATACGAAGCACAATATCTGGGCATCGAGATGTTCGGGATGAAGCTCAAGCAGACCGGT
GGCAACTACATGACGGACGGATATGGATCCGCTGTGCAGTCACATATCGCATATACGGAGAACTCCTCTC
TGTCTCAAGCTCAAGTAAATCAAAAGATGAAAGACTATCTCGGCATCACACATCATGATGTGGTACAAGA
TCCGAACGGCGAATATATCAACCATGTGGACTGTTGGGGCAAGTATTTGGCACCGAACAAAATCCTCATC
AGGAAAGTGCCTGACAATCACCCTCAGCACCAAGCCCTGGAAGATATGGCAGCCTACTTCGCAGCACAGA
CCTGCGCATGGGGA
