>Addgene plasmid #74653 | PG1424PGA | addgene partial sequence | sequence record 142491 | T7term 5'-GCTAGTTATTGCTCAGCGG-3'
TTGTTAGCAGCCGGATCTCAGTGGTGGTGGTGGTGGTGCTCGAGTGCGGCCGCAAGCTTGTCGACGGAGC
TCGAATTCGGATCCGTATCCACCTTTACTGTCAGGCGTTGAACCATGCACGAAGAGCTTTGGCAGCTCCG
GTCACAGTACATGTATTGGTTTCGTTCATACACGTAAACTTGAAAGGATCAGGTTCGCCGATAAAGGGAT
AAGTCTCTTTGCGACCACTATTGTCAGCGGCAGAGATATAGTATTCTACCTTATCATTCTTGTTAAGACC
TGTAAAGCTATAAGTATAGTGACCTGTTGATTCCATCGTCATATCAGCAGCCTTAAAGCTACCGGAACCA
TTGATACGATAGTAACATTGTACCGGCGAGATAGTAGCATTGGCGCATGAGACGACATCTGCTTCGATCT
TATAATCAGGGCCTGCCTGTTCGCCCAGTATCGGGTAGTGCTTGATATAGAGATAGCCCTTATCCGCTAC
CTCGTGAGTACGGGCATGCAGGGCATCTGTTCCTAACCAAGGTGTTCCTGAAGCCCCTTTGACACCTATA
ATTTCGTAACCGGGCATTGCCGTCTTATAGACGTTCAGAGCATCGTTGTCCACGGAGGCGGGGCCATTGA
CAGGAACAAATACCCTGTTGTTCAGAATCAGAGAGTTCGTGTACGGTTGTTCATTGGTGGCCAAAGCGCG
ATATACCTCGTACTTCGTTCCCCATGCGCAGGTCTGTGCTGCGAAGTAGGCTGCCATATCTTCCAGGGCT
TGGTGCTGAGGGTGATTGTCAGGCACTTTCCTGATGAGGATTTTGTTCGGTGCCAA
